Addgene plasmid #210874: pSL4164 (pEffector_IscB,ωRNA)
Purpose: Expresses GstIscB and native ωRNA from constitutive promoters
Depositing lab: Samuel H. Sternberg. Depositing organization: Columbia University. Publication: Transposon-encoded nucleases use guide RNAs to promote their selfish spread. Meers C, Le HC, Pesari SR, Hoffmann FT, Walker MWG, Gezelle J, Tang S, Sternberg SH. Nature. 2023 Sep 27. doi: 10.1038/s41586-023-06597-1. PubMed 37758954.
Backbone
  Vector backbone: pCDFDuet-1
  Vector type: Bacterial Expression
Growth in bacteria
  Bacterial resistance: Spectinomycin, 50 μg/mL
  Growth temperature: 37°C
  Growth strain: DH5alpha
  Copy number: High Copy
Gene/Insert
  Gene/Insert name: GstIscB
  Species: Geobacillus Stearothermophilus
Terms and licenses: Academic/Nonprofit Terms; Industry Terms: Not Available to Industry
How to cite: pSL4164 (pEffector_IscB,ωRNA) was a gift from Samuel H. Sternberg (Addgene plasmid # 210874 ; http://n2t.net/addgene:210874 ; RRID:Addgene_210874)
