[The description below was written by a language model from this plasmid's Addgene catalogue record and pLannotate feature annotations shown in this document.]
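Description:
pSL4164 (pEffector_IscB,ωRNA) is a bacterial expression plasmid built on the pCDFDuet-1 backbone for use in E. coli. It replicates from the CloDF13 (CDF) origin, which is compatible with other common origin types and so allows the plasmid to be maintained alongside additional plasmids in the same cell. Selection is by spectinomycin through the aadA (SmR) aminoglycoside adenylyltransferase gene, driven by the bla promoter. The backbone also retains lacI with its own promoter, and the annotation picks up a CAP binding site and a short tetracycline-resistance fragment that appear to be backbone remnants.

The payload is IscB from Geobacillus stearothermophilus (GstIscB), a transposon-encoded RNA-guided nuclease, together with its native ωRNA guide. The feature table does not annotate the IscB coding sequence itself, but an unannotated stretch on the reverse strand lies between a T7 promoter/lac operator pair and a T7 terminator, which is the likely position of the gene. A second reverse-strand unit consists of a T7 promoter, a region matching the HEARO (HNH endonuclease-associated RNA and ORF) RNA family, which corresponds to the ωRNA, and its own T7 terminator. The short SET1 hit is probably incidental.

There is a discrepancy: the catalogue entry says both components are expressed from constitutive promoters, whereas the automated annotation detects T7 promoters, one with a lac operator. The record does not resolve this or identify any constitutive promoters. The plasmid serves as the "effector" component, supplying nuclease and guide RNA in studies of how transposon-encoded nucleases use guide RNAs to promote transposon spread, presumably alongside compatible plasmids.
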