Features (pLannotate 1.2.2; 14 found; start..end, strand, type, name):
     87..824     +  rep_origin     CloDF13 ori: Plasmids containing the CloDF13 (CDF) origin of replication can be propagated in E. coli cells that contain additional plasmids with compatible origins.
    872..963     +  promoter       AmpR promoter: bla
    964..1755    +  CDS            SmR: aminoglycoside adenylyltransferase (Murphy, 1985); aadA; confers resistance to spectinomycin and streptomycin
   1926..1973    -  terminator     T7 terminator: transcription terminator for bacteriophage T7 RNA polymerase
   1981..1998    -  CDS            SET1 (fragment): solubility-enhancement tag derived from T7 phage gene 10B
   3290..3314    -  protein_bind   lac operator: The lac repressor binds to the lac operator to inhibit transcription in E. coli. This inhibition can be relieved by adding lactose or isopropyl-β-D-thiogalactopyranoside (IPTG). lac repressor encoded by lacI
   3315..3333    -  promoter       T7 promoter: promoter for bacteriophage T7 RNA polymerase
   3346..3393    -  terminator     T7 terminator: transcription terminator for bacteriophage T7 RNA polymerase
   3548..3687    -  ncRNA          HEARO: Accession: RF02033 - HNH endonuclease-associated RNA and ORF (HEARO) RNA
   3736..3754    -  promoter       T7 promoter: promoter for bacteriophage T7 RNA polymerase
   3765..3842    +  promoter       lacI promoter: lacI
   3843..4925    +  CDS            lacI: lac repressor; lacI; The lac repressor binds to the lac operator to inhibit transcription in E. coli. This inhibition can be relieved by adding lactose or isopropyl-β-D-thiogalactopyranoside (IPTG).
   4938..4959    +  protein_bind   CAP binding site: CAP binding activates transcription in the presence of cAMP. E. coli catabolite activator protein
   4974..5038    +  CDS            TcR (fragment): tetracycline efflux protein; tet; confers resistance to tetracycline
>Addgene plasmid #210874 | pSL4164 (pEffector_IscB,ωRNA) | addgene full sequence | sequence record 418057 | Addgene NGS Result
TACAACTTATATCGTATGGGGCTGACTTCAGGTGCTACATTTGAAGAGATAAATTGCACTGAAATCTAGA
GCGGTTCAGTAGAAAAGATCAAAGGATCTTCTTGAGATCCTTTTTTTCTGCGCGTAATCTTTTGCCCTGT
AAACGAAAAAACCACCTGGGGAGGTGGTTTGATCGAAGGTTAAGTCAGTTGGGGAACTGCTTAACCGTGG
TAACTGGCTTTCGCAGAGCACAGCAACCAAATCTGTCCTTCCAGTGTAGCCGGACTTTGGCGCACACTTC
AAGAGCAACCGCGTGTTTAGCTAAACAAATCCTCTGCGAACTCCCAGTTACCAATGGCTGCTGCCAGTGG
CGTTTACCGTGCTTTTCCGGGTTGGACTCAAGTGAACAGTTACCGGATAAGGCGCAGCAGTCGGGCTGAA
CGGGGAGTTCTTGCTTACAGCCCAGCTTGGAGCGAACGACCTACACCGAGCCGAGATACCAGTGTGTGAG
CTATGAGAAAGCGCCACACTTCCCGTAAGGGAGAAAGGCGGAACAGGTATCCGGTAAACGGCAGGGTCGG
AACAGGAGAGCGCAAGAGGGAGCGACCCGCCGGAAACGGTGGGGATCTTTAAGTCCTGTCGGGTTTCGCC
CGTACTGTCAGATTCATGGTTGAGCCTCACGGCTCCCACAGATGCACCGGAAAAGCGTCTGTTTATGTGA
ACTCTGGCAGGAGGGCGGAGCCTATGGAAAAACGCCACCGGCGCGGCCCTGCTGTTTTGCCTCACATGTT
AGTCCCCTGCTTATCCACGGAATCTGTGGGTAACTTTGTATGTGTCCGCAGCGCCCGCCGCAGTCTCACG
CCCGGAGCGTAGCGACCGAGTGAGCTAGCTATTTGTTTATTTTTCTAAATACATTCAAATATGTATCCGC
TCATGAGACAATAACCCTGATAAATGCTTCAATAATATTGAAAAAGGAAGAGTATGAGGGAAGCGGTGAT
CGCCGAAGTATCGACTCAACTATCAGAGGTAGTTGGCGTCATCGAGCGCCATCTCGAACCGACGTTGCTG
GCCGTACATTTGTACGGCTCCGCAGTGGATGGCGGCCTGAAGCCACACAGTGATATTGATTTGCTGGTTA
CGGTGACCGTAAGGCTTGATGAAACAACGCGGCGAGCTTTGATCAACGACCTTTTGGAAACTTCGGCTTC
CCCTGGAGAGAGCGAGATTCTCCGCGCTGTAGAAGTCACCATTGTTGTGCACGACGACATCATTCCGTGG
CGTTATCCAGCTAAGCGCGAACTGCAATTTGGAGAATGGCAGCGCAATGACATTCTTGCAGGTATCTTCG
AGCCAGCCACGATCGACATTGATCTGGCTATCTTGCTGACAAAAGCAAGAGAACATAGCGTTGCCTTGGT
AGGTCCAGCGGCGGAGGAACTCTTTGATCCGGTTCCTGAACAGGATCTATTTGAGGCGCTAAATGAAACC
TTAACGCTATGGAACTCGCCGCCCGACTGGGCTGGCGATGAGCGAAATGTAGTGCTTACGTTGTCCCGCA
TTTGGTACAGCGCAGTAACCGGCAAAATCGCGCCGAAGGATGTCGCTGCCGACTGGGCAATGGAGCGCCT
GCCGGCCCAGTATCAGCCCGTCATACTTGAAGCTAGACAGGCTTATCTTGGACAAGAAGAAGATCGCTTG
GCCTCGCGCGCAGATCAGTTGGAAGAATTTGTCCACTACGTGAAAGGCGAGATCACCAAGGTAGTCGGCA
AATAATGTCTAACAATTCGTTCAAGCCGAGGGGCCGCAAGATCCGGCCACGATGACCCGGTCGTCGGTTC
AGGGCAGGGTCGTTAAATAGCCGCTTATGTCTATTGCTGGTTTACCGGTTTATTGACTACCGGAAGCAGT
GTGACCGTGTGCTTCTCAAATGCCTGAGGTTTCAGCAAAAAACCCCTCAAGACCCGTTTAGAGGCCCCAA
GGGGTTATGCTAGTTATTGCTCAGCGGTGGCAGCAGCCTAGGTTATCACGCTAATGCGAAGGTTGGCGAA
CTATCCCCCTTACGGCGTTCAATCAGTAATGTACTTGCGTGTTCAACACGTTTTAATTTTTTCCAGCTGG
CCGAAGCGTGGACTTTAGTCCCGTCAAGCAGACGTAAATCGAAGTAGCCGGAAGAACGACGCCCGAAAAT
AAAACACTCTTTACGCTCATACACGACTTTATCGAACAGCTGGAACCCCTTTACGAAGCGGGGAGCCTTG
TTGGATTTACGCTTACCGCCTTTCAAAATTGTCGCCTTATGTAATTGGCGATTATTCTTGCGAACGAACT
TCAGCAAATATACGGTACCACTCGGTTTCGCTAAAGGATTGCCTGAAATGCAACGTGCGTCTACCATGTG
CGACTTGCTTAACCCGTTCGCGATGCGAATACATTTGGTGATATAACCATATGTGATGTTCGCGTGGCTG
TACTTCTCACGGATGCGGGAAAACATCGCCCAACGCATGGCCGTCATCTGAGACGCGTCACGCATTGGCG
GGCGTTTGCGTTGAAAAATATGTTCCAGGCCTTTCTCATGAATCTCATGATGGCACGTCTTGCACAAAGT
AATCAAATTATCGGGCGAGTCGCCACCCGTCTTGCGAGATTCAATATGGTGTACTTGCAATACTGGATCT
TTTTTCTTACCCTTACAATACTGGCAGGTGTGGTTGTCGCGATATAACACGTATTCGCGTACGTTCCAAA
AACCCATTTGTTCCCCCTGTTGGTACTCGACGCCGCGAATGTTCAAGTTTTTTAATTTCTGGGTGTCGAA
CGCGGCTACTTCAATAGTAACAGACGTCACGGGCAAAATGTTATGAACTAAATCAATCAGCTTAATATGC
GAATTAATCTTATGTTGGATTGAAGGCGGCAACCACCCTTCGGGTTTACGACGGTTCAAGAAACGAGCCT
CACGGTAACGGGTCTTGCGGTTGCGGCGCGAGCGGCGGAACTGGCGGCGGATAGCTAACAATTCCACAAT
ATCCGTACGCAACTGCGCCTCTGCCTCGAACAATACATCCTTCTTGGTAGTAGCAGAAATGCCGACATGG
CGGGTGCCCATATCCACGCCAAGTGATACCGGCTGCTTGTAGCCGGAGCTGCCATACAGCAATTGAATCG
TAAACGGTGTACGACGAACTACTTTTGCTTTCTTTTGTTTCAGAAGCAGACGTGCTTTGCGGGGGCTACA
CGGCATTAACGGTTTTCCATGCTTATTGATAATGTATACAAACCCCATGGTATATCTCCTTGGTACCTGG
GAATTGTTATCCGCTCACAATTCCCCTATAGTGAGTCGTATTAAGTCGACTTCAGCAAAAAACCCCTCAA
GACCCGTTTAGAGGCCCCAAGGGGTTATGCTAGTTATTGCGGCCGCGAGTGGTTTTCCATGCTTATTGAT
AATGTACACGAACAAGACGTGTACCTCCTTTCAGGAGTGAGTTCCTCCTCCCCAATGTTGGAAGGGCTTG
TTCGGCAGACAGCACCGCTCCTACCCATCAGAGCTTTTAACCATCTGCGACAGGGTTACGGACTGGAGGA
GCATCCGTAAGTGTCATGACCCTTCCAACGTAGCCATTGAATGGCTGAGGGTAGTCAACTAGGGCTTGCC
AAGCCCCCACTTCAAAAGCCGTTAGGCTTTAAGTGGTGGGGAGTTGACCTTCCCTACACACAAGCGCCCT
TGTTGCAACGGCTCCGCACTCGAGGCCTATAGTGAGTCGTATTAATTTCTCCCGGACACCATCGAATGGC
GCAAAACCTTTCGCGGTATGGCATGATAGCGCCCGGAAGAGAGTCAATTCAGGGTGGTGAATGTGAAACC
AGTAACGTTATACGATGTCGCAGAGTATGCCGGTGTCTCTTATCAGACCGTTTCCCGCGTGGTGAACCAG
GCCAGCCACGTTTCTGCGAAAACGCGGGAAAAAGTGGAAGCGGCGATGGCGGAGCTGAATTACATTCCCA
ACCGCGTGGCACAACAACTGGCGGGCAAACAGTCGTTGCTGATTGGCGTTGCCACCTCCAGTCTGGCCCT
GCACGCGCCGTCGCAAATTGTCGCGGCGATTAAATCTCGCGCCGATCAACTGGGTGCCAGCGTGGTGGTG
TCGATGGTAGAACGAAGCGGCGTCGAAGCCTGTAAAGCGGCGGTGCACAATCTTCTCGCGCAACGCGTCA
GTGGGCTGATCATTAACTATCCGCTGGATGACCAGGATGCCATTGCTGTGGAAGCTGCCTGCACTAATGT
TCCGGCGTTATTTCTTGATGTCTCTGACCAGACACCCATCAACAGTATTATTTTCTCCCATGAAGACGGT
ACGCGACTGGGCGTGGAGCATCTGGTCGCATTGGGTCACCAGCAAATCGCGCTGTTAGCGGGCCCATTAA
GTTCTGTCTCGGCGCGTCTGCGTCTGGCTGGCTGGCATAAATATCTCACTCGCAATCAAATTCAGCCGAT
AGCGGAACGGGAAGGCGACTGGAGTGCCATGTCCGGTTTTCAACAAACCATGCAAATGCTGAATGAGGGC
ATCGTTCCCACTGCGATGCTGGTTGCCAACGATCAGATGGCGCTGGGCGCAATGCGCGCCATTACCGAGT
CCGGGCTGCGCGTTGGTGCGGACATCTCGGTAGTGGGATACGACGATACCGAAGACAGCTCATGTTATAT
CCCGCCGTTAACCACCATCAAACAGGATTTTCGCCTGCTGGGGCAAACCAGCGTGGACCGCTTGCTGCAA
CTCTCTCAGGGCCAGGCGGTGAAGGGCAATCAGCTGTTGCCCGTCTCACTGGTGAAAAGAAAAACCACCC
TGGCGCCCAATACGCAAACCGCCTCTCCCCGCGCGTTGGCCGATTCATTAATGCAGCTGGCACGACAGGT
TTCCCGACTGGAAAGCGGGCAGTGAGCGCAACGCAATTAATGTAAGTTAGCTCACTCATTAGGCACCGGG
ATCTCGACCGATGCCCTTGAGAGCCTTCAACCCAGTCAGCTCCTTCCGGTGGGCGCGGGGCATGACTAAC
ATGAGAAT
